Addgene plasmid #87604: pRS415 Prp2 Q548N
Purpose: Encodes Prp2 Q548N for expression in yeast
Depositing lab: Aaron Hoskins. Depositing organization: University of Wisconsin, Madison. Publication: SF3b1 mutations associated with myelodysplastic syndromes alter the fidelity of branchsite selection in yeast. Carrocci TJ, Zoerner DM, Paulson JC, Hoskins AA. Nucleic Acids Res. 2017 Jan 6. pii: gkw1349. doi: 10.1093/nar/gkw1349. PubMed 28062854.
Backbone
  Vector backbone: pRS415
  Backbone size w/o insert (bp): 6021
  Total vector size (bp): 10197
  Vector type: Bacterial Expression, Yeast Expression
  Selectable markers: LEU2
Growth in bacteria
  Bacterial resistance: Ampicillin, 100 μg/mL
  Growth temperature: 37°C
  Growth strain: DH5alpha
  Copy number: Unknown
Gene/Insert
  Gene/Insert name: PRP2
  Species: S. cerevisiae (budding yeast)
  Insert size (bp): 2631
  Mutation: Q548N
  GenBank ID: NP_014408.1
  Entrez Gene: PRP2 (a.k.a. YNR011C, RNA2)
Terms and licenses: Academic/Nonprofit Terms; Industry Terms: Not Available to Industry
How to cite: pRS415 Prp2 Q548N was a gift from Aaron Hoskins (Addgene plasmid # 87604 ; http://n2t.net/addgene:87604 ; RRID:Addgene_87604)
