[The description below was written by a language model from this plasmid's Addgene catalogue record and pLannotate feature annotations shown in this document.]
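Description:
pRS415 Prp2 Q548N is a yeast–E. coli shuttle plasmid built on the pRS415 backbone, a centromeric vector that carries a CEN6/ARS element for stable, low-copy maintenance in Saccharomyces cerevisiae and the LEU2 gene with its own promoter for selection by leucine prototrophy in leu2 strains. For propagation in bacteria it has a high-copy ColE1/pUC-type origin and a β-lactamase gene conferring ampicillin resistance. An f1 phage origin, flanking T7 and T3 promoters, and remnants of the lacZα/pBluescript multiple cloning site are also present as standard backbone features. The catalogue lists a total size of about 10.2 kb, which agrees closely with the annotated sequence record.

The insert, cloned into the polylinker, is the S. cerevisiae PRP2 gene (also called RNA2, YNR011C) carrying the Q548N substitution. Prp2 is an RNA-dependent NTPase that uses ATP hydrolysis to activate the precatalytic spliceosome for the first transesterification step of pre-mRNA splicing. The annotated coding sequence is flanked by fragments of the neighbouring yeast genes URK1 and CSE2/MED9, with several hundred base pairs of unannotated sequence upstream of the open reading frame. This suggests that PRP2 was cloned as a genomic segment and is expressed from its native flanking regulatory sequences, although the record names no promoter or terminator explicitly. No epitope tags or reporters are annotated. The stated purpose is expression of the Prp2 Q548N mutant in yeast, and the plasmid was deposited in connection with work on how SF3b1 mutations affect the fidelity of branch site selection during splicing.
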