Features (pLannotate 1.2.2; 24 found; start..end, strand, type, name):
    137..187     +  misc_feature   bom (fragment): basis of mobility region from pBR322
    186..302     +  CDS            NFS1 (fragment): NFS1_YEAST - Also known as SPL1 From Saccharomyces cerevisiae (strain ATCC 204508 / S288c) (Baker's yeast).
    664..1758    -  CDS            LEU2: 3-isopropylmalate dehydrogenase, required for leucine biosynthesis; S. cerevisiae LEU2; yeast auxotrophic marker
   1759..2166    -  promoter       LEU2 promoter: S. cerevisiae LEU2
   2306..2383    -  CDS            YO192_YEAST (fragment): Experimental evidence at protein level: Swiss-Prot protein existence level 1. From Saccharomyces cerevisiae (strain ATCC 204508 / S288c) (Baker's yeast).
   2414..2466    +  misc_feature   bom (fragment): basis of mobility region from pBR322
   2494..2922    -  rep_origin     f1 ori (sequence partly withheld): f1 bacteriophage origin of replication; arrow indicates direction of (+) strand synthesis
   2926..3081    -  CDS            lacZα (fragment): LacZα fragment of β-galactosidase; lacZ fragment
   3089..3107    +  promoter       T7 promoter: promoter for bacteriophage T7 RNA polymerase
   3116..3187    -  misc_feature   MCS (fragment): pBluescript multiple cloning site
   3189..3908    -  CDS            URK1 (fragment): URK1_YEAST - Experimental evidence at protein level: Swiss-Prot protein existence level 1. Catalyzes the conversion of uridine into UMP and cytidine into CMP in the pyrimidine salvage pathway. From Saccharomyces cerevisiae (strain ATCC 204508 / S288c) (Baker's yeast).
   4390..7017    +  CDS            PRP2: PRP2_YEAST - Also known as RNA2. Experimental evidence at protein level: Swiss-Prot protein existence level 1. Involved in pre-mRNA splicing. Is required together with ATP and at least one other factor, for the first cleavage-ligation reaction. Functions as a molecular motor in the activation of the precatalytic spliceosome for the first transesterification reaction of pre-mRNA splicing by hydrolyzing ATP to cause the activation of the spliceosome without the occurrence of splicing. Capable of hydrolyzing nucleoside triphosphates in the presence of single-stranded RNAs such as poly(U). From Sa
   7152..7364    -  CDS            CSE2 (fragment): MED9_YEAST - Also known as MED9. Experimental evidence at protein level: Swiss-Prot protein existence level 1. Component of the Mediator complex, a coactivator involved in the regulated transcription of nearly all RNA polymerase II-dependent genes. Mediator functions as a bridge to convey information from gene- specific regulatory proteins to the basal RNA polymerase II transcription machinery. The Mediator complex, having a compact conformation in its free form, is recruited to promoters by direct interactions with regulatory proteins and serves for the assembly of a functional preinitiation
   7360..7401    -  misc_feature   MCS (fragment): pBluescript multiple cloning site
   7414..7432    -  promoter       T3 promoter: promoter for bacteriophage T3 RNA polymerase
   7477..7493    -  protein_bind   lac operator: The lac repressor binds to the lac operator to inhibit transcription in E. coli. This inhibition can be relieved by adding lactose or isopropyl-β-D-thiogalactopyranoside (IPTG). lac repressor encoded by lacI
   7501..7531    -  promoter       lac promoter: promoter for the E. coli lac operon
   7546..7567    -  protein_bind   CAP binding site: CAP binding activates transcription in the presence of cAMP. E. coli catabolite activator protein
   7580..7672    -  CDS            lacI (fragment): lac repressor; lacI; The lac repressor binds to the lac operator to inhibit transcription in E. coli. This inhibition can be relieved by adding lactose or isopropyl-β-D-thiogalactopyranoside (IPTG).
   7855..8443    -  rep_origin     ori: high-copy-number ColE1/pMB1/pBR322/pUC origin of replication
   8614..9474    -  CDS            AmpR: β-lactamase; bla; confers resistance to ampicillin, carbenicillin, and related antibiotics
   9475..9579    -  promoter       AmpR promoter: bla
   9616..10119   +  misc_feature   CEN/ARS: S. cerevisiae CEN6 centromere fused to an autonomously replicating sequence
  10188..35      +  CDS            rop (fragment) (across the origin): Rop protein, which maintains plasmids at low copy number; rop
>Addgene plasmid #87604 | pRS415 Prp2 Q548N | addgene full sequence | sequence record 182879 | Addgene Partial NGS Result
TCGCGCGTTTCGGTGATGACGGTGAAAACCTCTGACACATGCAGCTCCCGGAGACGGTCACAGCTTGTCT
GTAAGCGGATGCCGGGAGCAGACAAGCCCGTCAGGGCGCGTCAGCGGGTGTTGGCGGGTGTCGGGGCTGG
CTTAACTATGCGGCATCAGAGCAGATTGTACTGAGAGTGCACCATATCGACTACGTCGTTAAGGCCGTTT
CTGACAGAGTAAAATTCTTGAGGGAACTTTCACCATTATGGGAAATGGTTCAAGAAGGTATTGACTTAAA
CTCCATCAAATGGTCAGGTCATTGAGTGTTTTTTATTTGTTGTATTTTTTTTTTTTTAGAGAAAATCCTC
CAATATATAAATTAGGAATCATAGTTTCATGATTTTCTGTTACACCTAACTTTTTGTGTGGTGCCCTCCT
CCTTGTCAATATTAATGTTAAAGTGCAATTCTTTTTCCTTATCACGTTGAGCCATTAGTATCAATTTGCT
TACCTGTATTCCTTTACATCCTCCTTTTTCTCCTTCTTGATAAATGTATGTAGATTGCGTATATAGTTTC
GTCTACCCTATGAACATATTCCATTTTGTAATTTCGTGTCGTTTCTATTATGAATTTCATTTATAAAGTT
TATGTACAAATATCATAAAAAAAGAGAATCTTTTTAAGCAAGGATTTTCTTAACTTCTTCGGCGACAGCA
TCACCGACTTCGGTGGTACTGTTGGAACCACCTAAATCACCAGTTCTGATACCTGCATCCAAAACCTTTT
TAACTGCATCTTCAATGGCCTTACCTTCTTCAGGCAAGTTCAATGACAATTTCAACATCATTGCAGCAGA
CAAGATAGTGGCGATAGGGTTGACCTTATTCTTTGGCAAATCTGGAGCAGAACCGTGGCATGGTTCGTAC
AAACCAAATGCGGTGTTCTTGTCTGGCAAAGAGGCCAAGGACGCAGATGGCAACAAACCCAAGGAACCTG
GGATAACGGAGGCTTCATCGGAGATGATATCACCAAACATGTTGCTGGTGATTATAATACCATTTAGGTG
GGTTGGGTTCTTAACTAGGATCATGGCGGCAGAATCAATCAATTGATGTTGAACCTTCAATGTAGGGAAT
TCGTTCTTGATGGTTTCCTCCACAGTTTTTCTCCATAATCTTGAAGAGGCCAAAACATTAGCTTTATCCA
AGGACCAAATAGGCAATGGTGGCTCATGTTGTAGGGCCATGAAAGCGGCCATTCTTGTGATTCTTTGCAC
TTCTGGAACGGTGTATTGTTCACTATCCCAAGCGACACCATCACCATCGTCTTCCTTTCTCTTACCAAAG
TAAATACCTCCCACTAATTCTCTGACAACAACGAAGTCAGTACCTTTAGCAAATTGTGGCTTGATTGGAG
ATAAGTCTAAAAGAGAGTCGGATGCAAAGTTACATGGTCTTAAGTTGGCGTACAATTGAAGTTCTTTACG
GATTTTTAGTAAACCTTGTTCAGGTCTAACACTACCGGTACCCCATTTAGGACCACCCACAGCACCTAAC
AAAACGGCATCAGCCTTCTTGGAGGCTTCCAGCGCCTCATCTGGAAGTGGAACACCTGTAGCATCGATAG
CAGCACCACCAATTAAATGATTTTCGAAATCGAACTTGACATTGGAACGAACATCAGAAATAGCTTTAAG
AACCTTAATGGCTTCGGCTGTGATTTCTTGACCAACGTGGTCACCTGGCAAAACGACGATCTTCTTAGGG
GCAGACATTAGAATGGTATATCCTTGAAATATATATATATATATTGCTGAAATGTAAAAGGTAAGAAAAG
TTAGAAAGTAAGACGATTGCTAACCACCTATTGGAAAAAACAATAGGTCCTTAAATAATATTGTCAACTT
CAAGTATTGTGATGCAAGCATTTAGTCATGAACGCTTCTCTATTCTATATGAAAAGCCGGTTCCGGCGCT
CTCACCTTTCCTTTTTCTCCCAATTTTTCAGTTGAAAAAGGTATATGCGTCAGGCGACCTCTGAAATTAA
CAAAAAATTTCCAGTCATCGAATTTGATTCTGTGCGATAGCGCCCCTGTGTGTTCTCGTTATGTTGAGGA
AAAAAATAATGGTTGCTAAGAGATTCGAACTCTTGCATCTTACGATACCTGAGTATTCCCACAGTTAACT
GCGGTCAAGATATTTCTTGAATCAGGCGCCTTAGACCGCTCGGCCAAACAACCAATTACTTGTTGAGAAA
TAGAGTATAATTATCCTATAAATATAACGTTTTTGAACACACATGAACAAGGAAGTACAGGACAATTGAT
TTTGAAGAGAATGTGGATTTTGATGTAATTGTTGGGATTCCATTTTTAATAAGGCAATAATATTAGGTAT
GTAGATATACTAGAAGTTCTCCTCGACCGGTCGATATGCGGTGTGAAATACCGCACAGATGCGTAAGGAG
AAAATACCGCATCAGGAAATTGTAAGCGTTAATATTTTGTTAAAATTCGCGTTAAATTTTTGTTAAATCA
GCTCATTTTTTAACCAATAGGCCGAAATCGGCAAAATCCCTTATAAATCAAAAGAATAGACCGAGATAGG
GT
[37 nt withheld, positions 2593-2629]
AAAGAACGTGGACTCCAACGTCAAAGG
[49 nt withheld, positions 2657-2705]
T
[91 nt withheld, positions 2707-2797]
G
[124 nt withheld, positions 2799-2922]
CCATTCGCCATTCAGGCTGCGCAACTGTTGGGAAGGGCGATCGGTGCGGGCCTCTTCGCTATTACGCCAG
CTGGCGAAAGGGGGATGTGCTGCAAGGCGATTAAGTTGGGTAACGCCAGGGTTTTCCCAGTCACGACGTT
GTAAAACGACGGCCAGTGAGCGCGCGTAATACGACTCACTATAGGGCGAATTGGGTACCGGGCCCCCCCT
CGAGGTCGACGGTATCGATAAGCTTGATATCGAATTCCTGCAGCCCGGGGGATCCGCGATGGAATGATAG
CATCTGCATTCTTCATTGTTGGTTTCACAAACTTTACCGCATTTGGTTTCACAAATTTCTCCCATTGTTG
AATACAACCATCCAAATCTCTCCCTCTGGAAACTATATCTCTCGACAATCTTCTTGCTAAGCAGACATCC
AAATCAGCGTCAACATAAATTTTCAAGTCCATCAAATCCAGCAATCGGCGATCGTAAAGGGCGTAGATCC
CTTCGATAACTACCACACTGGCCCCGTATATGACTATATTTTTATCAGGAACTCTATTGTGGTGGACGAA
GCTATAAACTGGGATATTTGTCCTTTTGCCCTCCTTTAAGTTCAAAATGCACTTATATGCCAAATCTAAG
TTGATGGCATTTGGCTCGTCGAAATCGTATTCATTTTTAAAGGCTCTGGCTCTGTCCTCTGGGCCTAATG
GATTGTAAAAGTTATCCAAAGATATTAATACTGTCCAGGGAACATTAATTGACGACACAATCTTAGCAGC
AACGCTTGTCTTGCCTGAACCTGAAGCACCACCTATACCTATTATATATGGAGTTGTCCATGGTGGGATA
TACCGAGAGCTTTTTCCTTTTGTTTTTTTGACATCTACTTCACCATCCATGACTGCATTAGCTTTCAATG
TGTCTCTTGTTTCATCGTCTAAAATTGAAATAAATGATGAAGATCGTTCTTTGGAAGGTGCTATACGATG
GGACATAATAAATAAAATAAATGCGAGTTCGAAATTAAACGTATGAAATTATCGAAGATGTCGCATATAA
ATAGTAAATAAGACGTTATCCAAGGCCTACAGCCTTACGAAAAAAAAAAAAAATCACATCTCTTATCTTA
TCGATCTAAATTTTTCAGTTTCCTTTTTTCATCTCGAAGCTCATCGCATGAAAAAAAAACTTCGATATGT
GAGCGTATTAAGACAATAGAGGAAATAGTGAGAACAAGTGGGAAAATTAAAGACTAATCATCGAAAATAT
GCAAGAATTCTTTAAGTGCTCGTATCTCAAATGTAGCCAAAACAGTACTAGCCCATACAACCTGATGACG
AGAACGTGCTGAAAGTGGAAGACAGTTAGTTACCCGGACAATTAAAAAGTGATATTAATCAATTGTATAA
GTAATAACGGATAGCTGCTATATGTTTAATTGGCATCTATATAGATAACAAGCGTGTATAGCAACACATG
TCAAGTATTACATCTGAAACCGGTAAGCGAAGAGTGAAACGAACGTATGAAGTTACAAGACAGAATGACA
ATGCAGTAAGAATAGAGCCTTCTTCCTTGGGTGAGGAAGAAGACAAAGAGGCCAAGGATAAGAACTCTGC
CTTGCAGCTAAAACGATCACGCTATGACCCCAATAAAGTTTTTTCTAATACGAACCAAGGTCCAGAAAAG
AACAATTTAAAAGGAGAACAACTTGGATCACAAAAAAAGTCATCAAAGTATGATGAAAAAATAACGTCAA
ATAATGAACTTACTACAAAGAAGGGTCTACTAGGTGACTCCGAGAATGAAACTAAGTACGCCTCTTCTAA
TTCTAAATTTAACGTAGAAGTTACTCATAAAATAAAGAATGCAAAAGAAATTGACAAAATAAACAGACAA
CGCATGTGGGAAGAACAACAATTGCGAAATGCTATGGCGGGGCAAAGCGATCACCCTGATGATATAACAT
TGGAAGGCTCTGACAAGTACGATTATGTGTTCGACACAGATGCAATGATTGATTATACTAATGAGGAGGA
CGATTTACTACCTGAAGAGAAACTTCAATATGAGGCACGTCTAGCACAAGCTTTAGAAACTGAGGAAAAG
CGTATACTGACTATACAAGAGGCAAGAAAACTTTTGCCTGTACATCAATACAAGGATGAGCTACTACAAG
AGATCAAAAAAAATCAAGTTTTGATTATAATGGGTGAAACCGGTTCTGGTAAAACCACACAGTTACCCCA
ATATTTGGTAGAAGATGGATTCACTGATCAGGGAAAGTTACAGATTGCCATAACACAACCACGTCGTGTG
GCGGCCACTTCTGTTGCTGCAAGAGTAGCAGATGAAATGAATGTTGTGCTTGGGAAGGAAGTGGGTTATC
AGATCCGTTTTGAAGACAAAACAACCCCAAATAAAACGGTTCTAAAGTATATGACGGATGGTATGTTACT
AAGAGAATTTCTTACAGATTCCAAATTAAGCAAATATTCTTGTATTATGATTGATGAAGCTCATGAACGT
ACTCTAGCCACAGATATCCTGATAGGTTTGCTGAAAGATATTTTGCCGCAGAGGCCCACTTTAAAATTGC
TTATATCATCAGCAACAATGAACGCAAAAAAATTTTCAGAGTTTTTTGATAATTGTCCCATTTTCAACGT
TCCTGGGAGAAGATATCCTGTAGATATCCACTACACATTACAGCCGGAGGCAAACTATATACATGCCGCT
ATAACAACTATTTTTCAAATTCATACTACGCAAAGTTTACCGGGGGATATATTGGTGTTTTTAACGGGGC
AAGAAGAAATTGAAAGAACAAAAACCAAACTGGAGGAGATCATGTCTAAATTAGGTTCTAGAACAAAACA
AATGATTATAACTCCTATATACGCAAATTTACCCCAAGAGCAGCAATTGAAAATTTTCCAGCCGACTCCG
GAAAATTGTAGGAAAGTTGTTTTGGCAACTAATATTGCGGAAACTTCATTGACCATTGATGGTATTAGAT
ATGTCATTGATCCTGGATTTGTTAAGGAAAATTCGTACGTACCCTCCACTGGAATGACCCAACTTTTAAC
AGTTCCATGCTCAAGAGCTTCAGTTGATAATCGTGCCGGTAGGGCTGGTCGTGTTGGGCCGGGAAAATGT
TTTAGAATTTTTACCAAATGGTCATATTTGCACGAGTTGGAACTTATGCCTAAGCCTGAGATCACAAGAA
CAAATCTTTCTAATACGGTGTTATTATTATTATCGCTTGGCGTTACTGACCTAATAAAGTTTCCCCTGAT
GGATAAGCCCAGTATCCCCACATTACGGAAGTCTTTGGAAAATTTATACATTTTAGGTGCCTTAAATAGC
AAAGGGACAATCACTCGGTTAGGTAAAATGATGTGCGAGTTTCCTTGTGAACCTGAATTTGCAAAAGTGC
TTTATACAGCTGCTACGCACGAACAATGTCAAGGTGTACTAGAAGAGTGTTTGACCATAGTTTCGATGCT
ACATGAAACACCTTCATTATTTATTGGTCAAAAAAGAGATGCTGCGGCAAGTGTGTTAAGCGAAGTGGAA
AGTGATCACATATTGTATTTGGAAATCTTCAACCAATGGAGAAACTCTAAATTTTCCAGAAGTTGGTGTC
AAGACCACAAAATTCAATTCAAAACGATGTTGAGGGTAAGAAATATTAGAAACCAATTATTCAGGTGCAG
TGAAAAGGTTGGATTAGTTGAAAAGAACGACCAAGCCAGGATGAAGATAGGCAATATAGCGGGCTACATA
AATGCTAGAATAACTCGATGCTTCATCAGCGGGTTTCCGATGAATATTGTACAATTAGGCCCCACCGGCT
ATCAAACCATGGGTAGGTCATCAGGTGGGCTGAACGTTAGTGTTCATCCTACCAGTATACTTTTCGTTAA
TCATAAGGAAAAGGCGCAGAGACCAAGCAAATATGTGCTTTATCAACAATTGATGCTAACGTCGAAGGAA
TTTATCAGGGACTGTCTAGTTATCCCTAAGGAAGAATGGTTGATAGACATGGTTCCACAAATCTTTAAAG
ATTTAATTGACGATAAAACAAATAGGGGGAGGCGGTGAAGGTTTTTTGACAGGTGTATGTGTATTGCTAG
AAACGCAGGCTCCATTCTATATGCACGTTTGAAGATGTGGTATGCGTATGTATATATATATATATATATA
NNGACTAAAGATAGATAGCATAGATTTTATCGTTGTAACTTGCGATAAAGATCATCCAAGACGTCTCTCT
TAATTTGCAGTTCTTGTTCACGTTGATGGATGATATCCTGCCATTCTGATGGACTTTTACTTAATAAATC
CTTGGTATCTTCGTTTTCCGATATCAAAGATTTACAAAGTTTCAAACGATGTCTAATCGAACCTGTTAAG
GTTTCCAATTGATTTGAGAGATTGTTTGGATCCACTAGTTCTAGAGCGGCCGCCACCGCGGTGGAGCTCC
AGCTTTTGTTCCCTTTAGTGAGGGTTAATTGCGCGCTTGGCGTAATCATGGTCATAGCTGTTTCCTGTGT
GAAATTGTTATCCGCTCACAATTCCACACAACATACGAGCCGGAAGCATAAAGTGTAAAGCCTGGGGTGC
CTAATGAGTGAGCTAACTCACATTAATTGCGTTGCGCTCACTGCCCGCTTTCCAGTCGGGAAACCTGTCG
TGCCAGCTGCATTAATGAATCGGCCAACGCGCGGGGAGAGGCGGTTTGCGTATTGGGCGCTCTTCCGCTT
CCTCGCTCACTGACTCGCTGCGCTCGGTCGTTCGGCTGCGGCGAGCGGTATCAGCTCACTCAAAGGCGGT
AATACGGTTATCCACAGAATCAGGGGATAACGCAGGAAAGAACATGTGAGCAAAAGGCCAGCAAAAGGCC
AGGAACCGTAAAAAGGCCGCGTTGCTGGCGTTTTTCCATAGGCTCCGCCCCCCTGACGAGCATCACAAAA
ATCGACGCTCAAGTCAGAGGTGGCGAAACCCGACAGGACTATAAAGATACCAGGCGTTTCCCCCTGGAAG
CTCCCTCGTGCGCTCTCCTGTTCCGACCCTGCCGCTTACCGGATACCTGTCCGCCTTTCTCCCTTCGGGA
AGCGTGGCGCTTTCTCATAGCTCACGCTGTAGGTATCTCAGTTCGGTGTAGGTCGTTCGCTCCAAGCTGG
GCTGTGTGCACGAACCCCCCGTTCAGCCCGACCGCTGCGCCTTATCCGGTAACTATCGTCTTGAGTCCAA
CCCGGTAAGACACGACTTATCGCCACTGGCAGCAGCCACTGGTAACAGGATTAGCAGAGCGAGGTATGTA
GGCGGTGCTACAGAGTTCTTGAAGTGGTGGCCTAACTACGGCTACACTAGAAGAACAGTATTTGGTATCT
GCGCTCTGCTGAAGCCAGTTACCTTCGGAAAAAGAGTTGGTAGCTCTTGATCCGGCAAACAAACCACCGC
TGGTAGCGGTGGTTTTTTTGTTTGCAAGCAGCAGATTACGCGCAGAAAAAAAGGATCTCAAGAAGATCCT
TTGATCTTTTCTACGGGGTCTGACGCTCAGTGGAACGAAAACTCACGTTAAGGGATTTTGGTCATGAGAT
TATCAAAAAGGATCTTCACCTAGATCCTTTTAAATTAAAAATGAAGTTTTAAATCAATCTAAAGTATATA
TGAGTAAACTTGGTCTGACAGTTACCAATGCTTAATCAGTGAGGCACCTATCTCAGCGATCTGTCTATTT
CGTTCATCCATAGTTGCCTGACTCCCCGTCGTGTAGATAACTACGATACGGGAGGGCTTACCATCTGGCC
CCAGTGCTGCAATGATACCGCGAGACCCACGCTCACCGGCTCCAGATTTATCAGCAATAAACCAGCCAGC
CGGAAGGGCCGAGCGCAGAAGTGGTCCTGCAACTTTATCCGCCTCCATCCAGTCTATTAATTGTTGCCGG
GAAGCTAGAGTAAGTAGTTCGCCAGTTAATAGTTTGCGCAACGTTGTTGCCATTGCTACAGGCATCGTGG
TGTCACGCTCGTCGTTTGGTATGGCTTCATTCAGCTCCGGTTCCCAACGATCAAGGCGAGTTACATGATC
CCCCATGTTGTGCAAAAAAGCGGTTAGCTCCTTCGGTCCTCCGATCGTTGTCAGAAGTAAGTTGGCCGCA
GTGTTATCACTCATGGTTATGGCAGCACTGCATAATTCTCTTACTGTCATGCCATCCGTAAGATGCTTTT
CTGTGACTGGTGAGTACTCAACCAAGTCATTCTGAGAATAGTGTATGCGGCGACCGAGTTGCTCTTGCCC
GGCGTCAATACGGGATAATACCGCGCCACATAGCAGAACTTTAAAAGTGCTCATCATTGGAAAACGTTCT
TCGGGGCGAAAACTCTCAAGGATCTTACCGCTGTTGAGATCCAGTTCGATGTAACCCACTCGTGCACCCA
ACTGATCTTCAGCATCTTTTACTTTCACCAGCGTTTCTGGGTGAGCAAAAACAGGAAGGCAAAATGCCGC
AAAAAAGGGAATAAGGGCGACACGGAAATGTTGAATACTCATACTCTTCCTTTTTCAATATTATTGAAGC
ATTTATCAGGGTTATTGTCTCATGAGCGGATACATATTTGAATGTATTTAGAAAAATAAACAAATAGGGG
TTCCGCGCACATTTCCCCGAAAAGTGCCACCTGGGTCCTTTTCATCACGTGCTATAAAAATAATTATAAT
TTAAATTTTTTAATATAAATATATAAATTAAAAATAGAAAGTAAAAAAAGAAATTAAAGAAAAAATAGTT
TTTGTTTTCCGAAGATGTAAAAGACTCTAGGGGGATCGCCAACAAATACTACCTTTTATCTTGCTCTTCC
TGCTCTCAGGTATTAATGCCGAATTGTTTCATCTTGTCTGTGTAGAAGACCACACACGAAAATCCTGTGA
TTTTACATTTTACTTATCGTTAATCGAATGTATATCTATTTAATCTGCTTTTCTTGTCTAATAAATATAT
ATGTAAAGTACGCTTTTTGTTGAAATTTTTTAAACCTTTGTTTATTTTTTTTTCTTCATTCCGTAACTCT
TCTACCTTCTTTATTTACTTTCTAAAATCCAAATACAAAACATAAAAATAAATAAACACAGAGTAAATTC
CCAAATTATTCCATCATTAAAAGATACGAGGCGCGTGTAAGTTACAGGCAAGCGATCCGTCCTAAGAAAC
CATTATTATCATGACATTAACCTATAAAAATAGGCGTATCACGAGGCCCTTTCGTC
